>Addgene plasmid #198046 | pL1P5 ZmUbiP:GRF-GIF:NosT | depositor full sequence | sequence record 383687 | pL1P5 ZmUbiP:GRF-GIF:NosT sequence 8543 bps
TGTGTTGTCTTCTGCACGAAGTGGTTTAAACTATCAGTGTTTGACAGGATATATTGGCGGGTAAACCTAA
GAGAAAAGAGCGTTTATTAGAATAATCGGATATTTAAAAGGGCGTGAAAAGGTTTATCCGTTCGTCCATT
TGTATGTGCATGCCAACCACAGGGTTCCCCAGATCAGGCGCTGGCTGCTGAACCCCCAGCCGGAACTGAC
CCCACAAGGCCCTAGCGTTTGCAATGCACCAGGTCATCATTGACCCAGGCGTGTTCCACCAGGCCGCTGC
CTCGCAACTCTTCGCAGGCTTCGCCGACCTGCTCGCGCCACTTCTTCACGCGGGTGGAATCCGATCCGCA
CATGAGGCGGAAGGTTTCCAGCTTGAGCGGGTACGGCTCCCGGTGCGAGCTGAAATAGTCGAACATCCGT
CGGGCCGTCGGCGACAGCTTGCGGTACTTCTCCCATATGAATTTCGTGTAGTGGTCGCCAGCAAACAGCA
CGACGATTTCCTCGTCGATCAGGACCTGGCAACGGGACGTTTTCTTGCCACGGTCCAGGACGCGGAAGCG
GTGCAGCAGCGACACCGATTCCAGGTGCCCAACGCGGTCGGACGTGAAGCCCATCGCCGTCGCCTGTAGG
CGCGACAGGCATTCCTCGGCCTTCGTGTAATACCGGCCATTGATCGACCAGCCCAGGTCCTGGCAAAGCT
CGTAGAACGTGAAGGTGATCGGCTCGCCGATAGGGGTGCGCTTCGCGTACTCCAACACCTGCTGCCACAC
CAGTTCGTCATCGTCGGCCCGCAGCTCGACGCCGGTGTAGGTGATCTTCACGTCCTTGTTGACGTGGAAA
ATGACCTTGTTTTGCAGCGCCTCGCGCGGGATTTTCTTGTTGCGCGTGGTGAACAGGGCAGAGCGGGCCG
TGTCGTTTGGCATCGCTCGCATCGTGTCCGGCCACGGCGCAATATCGAACAAGGAAAGCTGCATTTCCTT
GATCTGCTGCTTCGTGTGTTTCAGCAACGCGGCCTGCTTGGCCTCGCTGACCTGTTTTGCCAGGTCCTCG
CCGGCGGTTTTTCGCTTCTTGGTCGTCATAGTTCCTCGCGTGTCGATGGTCATCGACTTCGCCAAACCTG
CCGCCTCCTGTTCAAGACGACGCGAACGCTCCACGGCGGCCGATGGCGCGGGCAGGGCAGGGGGAGCCAG
TTGCACGCTGTCGCGCTCGATCTTGGCCGTAGCTTGCTGGACCATCGAGCCGACGGACTGGAAGGTTTCG
CGGGGCGCACGCATGACGGTGCGGCTTGCGATGGTTTCGGCATCCTCGGCGGAAAACCCCGCGTCGATCA
GTTCTTGCCTGTATGCCTTCCGGTCAAACGTCCGATTCATTCACCCTCCTTGCGGGATTGCCCCGACTCA
CGCCGGGGCAATGTGCCCTTATTCCTGATTTGACCCGCCTGGTGCCTTGGTGTCCAGATAATCCACCTTA
TCGGCAATGAAGTCGGTCCCGTAGACCGTCTGGCCGTCCTTCTCGTACTTGGTATTCCGAATCTTGCCCT
GCACGAATACCAGCGACCCCTTGCCCAAATACTTGCCGTGGGCCTCGGCCTGAGAGCCAAAACACTTGAT
GCGGAAGAAGTCGGTGCGCTCCTGCTTGTCGCCGGCATCGTTGCGCCACATCTAGGATCTGCCAGGAACC
GTAAAAAGGCCGCGTTGCTGGCGTTTTTCCATAGGCTCCGCCCCCCTGACGAGCATCACAAAAATCGACG
CTCAAGTCAGAGGTGGCGAAACCCGACAGGACTATAAAGATACCAGGCGTTTCCCCCTGGAAGCTCCCTC
GTGCGCTCTCCTGTTCCGACCCTGCCGCTTACCGGATACCTGTCCGCCTTTCTCCCTTCGGGAAGCGTGG
CGCTTTCTCATAGCTCACGCTGTAGGTATCTCAGTTCGGTGTAGGTCGTTCGCTCCAAGCTGGGCTGTGT
GCACGAACCCCCCGTTCAGCCCGACCGCTGCGCCTTATCCGGTAACTATCGTCTTGAGTCCAACCCGGTA
AGACACGACTTATCGCCACTGGCAGCAGCCACTGGTAACAGGATTAGCAGAGCGAGGTATGTAGGCGGTG
CTACAGAGTTCTTGAAGTGGTGGCCTAACTACGGCTACACTAGAAGGACAGTATTTGGTATCTGCGCTCT
GCTGAAGCCAGTTACCTTCGGAAAAAGAGTTGGTAGCTCTTGATCCGGCAAACAAACCACCGCTGGTAGC
GGTGGTTTTTTTGTTTGCAAGCAGCAGATTACGCGCAGAAAAAAAGGATCTCAAGAAGATCCTTTGATCT
TTTCTACGGGGTCTGACGCTCAGTGGAACGAAAACTCACGTTAAGGGATTTTGGTCATGAGATTATCAAA
AAGGATCTTCACCTAGATCCTTTTAAATTAAAAATGAAGTTTTAAATCAATCTAAAGTATATATGAGTAA
ACTTGGTCTGACAGTTACCAATGCTTAATCAGTGAGGCACCTATCTCAGCGATCTGTCTATTTCGTTCAT
CCATAGTTGCCTGACTCCCCGTCGTGTAGATAACTACGATACGGGAGGGCTTACCATCTGGCCCCAGTGC
TGCAATGATACCGCGAGAACCACGCTCACCGGCTCCAGATTTATCAGCAATAAACCAGCCAGCCGGAAGG
GCCGAGCGCAGAAGTGGTCCTGCAACTTTATCCGCCTCCATCCAGTCTATTAATTGTTGCCGGGAAGCTA
GAGTAAGTAGTTCGCCAGTTAATAGTTTGCGCAACGTTGTTGCCATTGCTACAGGCATCGTGGTGTCACG
CTCGTCGTTTGGTATGGCTTCATTCAGCTCCGGTTCCCAACGATCAAGGCGAGTTACATGATCCCCCATG
TTGTGCAAAAAAGCGGTTAGCTCCTTCGGTCCTCCGATCGTTGTCAGAAGTAAGTTGGCCGCAGTGTTAT
CACTCATGGTTATGGCAGCACTGCATAATTCTCTTACTGTCATGCCATCCGTAAGATGCTTTTCTGTGAC
TGGTGAGTACTCAACCAAGTCATTCTGAGAATAGTGTATGCGGCGACCGAGTTGCTCTTGCCCGGCGTCA
ATACGGGATAATACCGCGCCACATAGCAGAACTTTAAAAGTGCTCATCATTGGAAAACGTTCTTCGGGGC
GAAAACTCTCAAGGATCTTACCGCTGTTGAGATCCAGTTCGATGTAACCCACTCGTGCACCCAACTGATC
TTCAGCATCTTTTACTTTCACCAGCGTTTCTGGGTGAGCAAAAACAGGAAGGCAAAATGCCGCAAAAAAG
GGAATAAGGGCGACACGGAAATGTTGAATACTCATACTCTTCCTTTTTCAATATTATTGAAGCATTTATC
AGGGTTATTGTCTCATGAGCGGATACATATTTGAATGTATTTAGAAAAATAAACAAATAGGGGTTCCGCG
CACGAATTGGCCAGCGCTGCCATTTTTGGGGTGAGGCCGTTCGCGGCCGAGGGGCGCAGCCCCTGGGGGG
ATGGGAGGCCCGCGTTAGCGGGCCGGGAGGGTTCGAGAAGGGGGGGCACCCCCCTTCGGCGTGCGCGGTC
ACGCGCACAGGGCGCAGCCCTGGTTAAAAACAAGGTTTATAAATATTGGTTTAAAAGCAGGTTAAAAGAC
AGGTTAGCGGTGGCCGAAAAACGGGCGGAAACCCTTGCAAATGCTGGATTTTCTGCCTGTGGACAGCCCC
TCAAATGTCAATAGGTGCGCCCCTCATCTGTCAGCACTCTGCCCCTCAAGTGTCAAGGATCGCGCCCCTC
ATCTGTCAGTAGTCGCGCCCCTCAAGTGTCAATACCGCAGGGCACTTATCCCCAGGCTTGTCCACATCAT
CTGTGGGAAACTCGCGTAAAATCAGGCGTTTTCGCCGATTTGCGAGGCTGGCCAGCTCCACGTCGCCGGC
CGAAATCGAGCCTGCCCCTCATCTGTCAACGCCGCGCCGGGTGAGTCGGCCCCTCAAGTGTCAACGTCCG
CCCCTCATCTGTCAGTGAGGGCCAAGTTTTCCGCGAGGTATCCACAACGCCGGCGGCCGCGGTGTCTCGC
ACACGGCTTCGACGGCGTTTCTGGCGCGTTTGCAGGGCCATAGACGGCCGCCAGCCCAGCGGCGAGGGCA
ACCAGCCCGGTGAGCGTCGCAAAGGAGATCCTGATCTGACTGATGGGCTGCCTGTATCGAGTGGTGATTT
TGTGCCGAGCTGCCGGTCGGGGAGCTGTTGGCTGGCTGGTGGCAGGATATATTGTGGTGTAAACAAATTG
ACGCTTAGACAACTTAATAACACATTGCGGACGTTTTTAATGTACTGGGGTGGATGCAGTGGGCCCCACT
CTGTGAAGACAACAGAGAATTCGCATGCGGAGGTGCAGCGTGACCCGGTCGTGCCCCTCTCTAGAGATAA
TGAGCATTGCATGTCTAAGTTATAAAAAATTACCACATATTTTTTTTGTCACACTTGTTTGAAGTGCAGT
TTATCTATCTTTATACATATATTTAAACTTTACTCTACGAATAATATAATCTATAGTACTACAATAATAT
CAGTGTTTTAGAGAATCATATAAATGAACAGTTAGACATGGTCTAAAGGACAATTGAGTATTTTGACAAC
AGGACTCTACAGTTTTATCTTTTTAGTGTGCATGTGTTCTCCTTTTTTTTTGCAAATAGCTTCACCTATA
TAATACTTCATCCATTTTATTAGTACATCCATTTAGGGTTTAGGGTTAATGGTTTTTATAGACTAATTTT
TTTAGTACATCTATTTTATTCTATTTTAGCCTCTAAATTAAGAAAACTAAAACTCTATTTTAGTTTTTTT
ATTTAATAATTTAGATATAAAATAGAATAAAATAAAGTGACTAAAAATTAAACAAATACCCTTTAAGAAA
TTAAAAAAACTAAGGAAACATTTTTCTTGTTTCGAGTAGATAATGCCAGCCTGTTAAACGCCGTCGACGA
GTCTAACGGACACCAACCAGCGAACCAGCAGCGTCGCGTCGGGCCAAGCGAAGCAGACGGCACGGCATCT
CTGTCGCTGCCTCTGGACCCCTCTCGAGAGTTCCGCTCCACCGTTGGACTTGCTCCGCTGTCGGCATCCA
GAAATTGCGTGGCGGAGCGGCAGACGTGAGCCGGCACGGCAGGCGGCCTCCTCCTCCTCTCACGGCACGG
CAGCTACGGGGGATTCCTTTCCCACCGCTCCTTCGCTTTCCCTTCCTCGCCCGCCGTAATAAATAGACAC
CCCCTCCACACCCTCTTTCCCCAACCTCGTGTTGTTCGGAGCGCACACACACACAACCAGATCTCCCCCA
AATCCACCCGTCGGCACCTCCGCTTCAAGGTACGCCGCTCGTCCTCCCCCCCCCCCCCTCTCTACCTTCT
CTAGATCGGCGTTCCGGTCCATGGTTAGGGCCCGGTAGTTCTACTTCTGTTCATGTTTGTGTTAGATCCG
TGTTTGTGTTAGATCCGTGCTGCTAGCGTTCGTACACGGATGCGACCTGTACGTCAGACACGTTCTGATT
GCTAACTTGCCAGTGTTTCTCTTTGGGGAATCCTGGGATGGCTCTAGCCGTTCCGCAGACGGGATCGATT
TCATGATTTTTTTTGTTTCGTTGCATAGGGTTTGGTTTGCCCTTTTCCTTTATTTCAATATATGCCGTGC
ACTTGTTTGTCGGGTCATCTTTTCATGCTTTTTTTTGTCTTGGTTGTGATGATGTGGTCTGGTTGGGCGG
TCGTTCTAGATCGGAGTAGAATTCTGTTTCAAACTACCTGGTGGATTTATTAATTTTGGATCTGTATGTG
TGTGCCATACATATTCATAGTTACGAATTGAAGATGATGGATGGAAATATCGATCTAGGATAGGTATACA
TGTTGATGCGGGTTTTACTGATGCATATACAGAGATGCTTTTTGTTCGCTTGGTTGTGATGATGTGGTGT
GGTTGGGCGGTCGTTCATTCGTTCTAGATCGGAGTAGAATACTGTTTCAAACTACCTGGTGTATTTATTA
ATTTTGGAACTGTATGTGTGTGTCATACATCTTCATAGTTACGAGTTTAAGATGGATGGAAATATCGATC
TAGGATAGGTATACATGTTGATGTGGGTTTTACTGATGCATATACATGATGGCATATGCAGCATCTATTC
ATATGCTCTAACCTTGAGTACCTATCTATTATAATAAACAAGTATGTTTTATAATTATTTTGATCTTGAT
ATACTTGGATGATGGCATATGCAGCAGCTATATGTGGATTTTTTTAGCCCTGCCTTCATACGCTATTTAT
TTGCTTGGTACTGTTTCTTTTGTCGATGCTCACCCTGTTGTTTGGTGTTACTTCTGCAGGAATGGCGATG
CCGTATGCCTCTCTTTCCCCGGCAGGCGACCGCCGCTCCTCCCCGGCCGCCACCGCCACCGCCTCCCTCC
TCCCCTTCTGCCGCTCCTCCCCCTTCTCCGCCGGCGGCAATGGCGGCATGGGGGAGGAGGCGCGGATGGA
CGGGAGGTGGATGGCGAGGCCGGTGCCCTTCACGGCGGCGCAGTACGAGGAGCTGGAGCACCAGGCGCTC
ATATACAAGTACCTGGTGGCCGGCGTGTCCGTCCCGCCGGATCTCGTGCTCCCCATCCGCCGCGGCATCG
AGTCCCTCGCCGCCCGCTTCTACCACAACCCCCTCGCCATCGGGTACGGATCGTACCTGGGCAAGAAGGT
GGATCCGGAGCCGGGCCGGTGCCGGCGCACGGACGGCAAGAAGTGGCGGTGCGCCAAGGAGGCCGCCTCC
GACTCCAAGTATTGCGAGCGCCACATGCACCGCGGCCGCAACCGTTCAAGAAAGCCTGTGGAAACGCAGC
TCGTCTCGCACTCCCAGCCGCCGGCCGCCTCCGTCGTGCCGCCCCTCGCCACCGGCTTCCACAACCACTC
CCTCTACCCCGCCATCGGCGGCACCAACGGTGGTGGAGGCGGGGGGAACAACGGCATGTCCATGCCCGGC
ACGTTCTCCTCCGCGCTGGGGCCGCCTCAGCAGCACATGGGCAACAATGCCGCCTCTCCCTACGCGGCTC
TCGGCGGCGCCGGAACATGCAAAGATTTCAGGTATACCGCATATGGAATAAGATCTTTGGCAGACGAGCA
GAGTCAGCTCATGACAGAAGCCATGAACACCTCCGTGGAGAACCCATGGCGCCTGCCGCCATCTTCTCAA
ACGACTACATTCCCGCTCTCAAGCTACTCTCCTCAGCTTGGAGCAACGAGTGACCTGGGTCAGAACAACA
GCAGCAACAACAACAGCGGCGTCAAGGCCGAGGGACAGCAGCAGCAGCAGCCGCTCTCCTTCCCGGGGTG
CGGCGACTTCGGCAGCGGCGACTCCGCGAAGCAGGAGAACCAGACGCTGCGGCCGTTCTTCGACGAGTGG
CCCAAGACGAGGGACTCGTGGTCGGACCTGACCGACGACAACTCGAACGTCGCCTCCTTCTCGGCCACCC
AGCTGTCGATCTCGATACCCATGACGTCCTCCGACTTCTCCGCCGCCAGCTCCCAGTCGCCCAACGGCAT
GCTGTTCGCCGGCGAGATGTACGCGGCCGCTGCCATGCAGCAGCAACACCTGATGCAGATGAACCAGAGC
ATGATGGGGGGCTACGCTTCCTCTACCACTGCCACCACTGATCTCATTCAGCAGTACCTGGATGAGAACA
AGCAGCTGATCCTGGCCATCCTCGACAACCAGAACAACGGCAAGGTGGAGGAGTGCGCACGGAACCAAGC
TAAGCTCCAGCAGAACCTCATGTACCTCGCCGCCATCGCCGACAGCCAGCCTCCGCAGACGGCATCGCTG
TCTCAGTACCCGTCCAACCTGATGATGCAGTCCGGGCCGCGGTACATGCAGCAGCAGTCGGCGCAGATGA
TGTCGCCGCAGTCGCTGATGGCGGCGCGGTCGTCGATGATGTACGCGCAGCAGGCCATGTCGCCGCTCCA
GCAGCAGCAGCAGCAGCAGCAGCACCAGGCGGCCGCGCACGGCCAGCTGGGGATGTCCTCCGGCGCGACC
ACCGGGTTCAACCTCCTGCACGGTGAGGCCAGCATGGGCGGCGGCGGCGGCGCCACTGGCAACAGCATGA
TGAACGCCAGCGTCTTTTCGGACTATGGCCGCGGCGGCAGCGGCGCCAAGGAGGGGTCGACCTCGCTGTC
GGCCGACGCTCGCGGCGCCAACTCTGGCGCGCACAGCGGCGACGGGGAGTACCTCAAGGGCACCGAGGAG
GAAGGAAGCTAGGCTTGTCAAGCAGATCGTTCAAACATTTGGCAATAAAGTTTCTTAAGATTGAATCCTG
TTGCCGGTCTTGCGATGATTATCATATAATTTCTGTTGAATTACGTTAAGCATGTAATAATTAACATGTA
ATGCATGACGTTATTTATGAGATGGGTTTTTATGATTAGAGTCCCGCAATTATACATTTAATACGCGATA
GAAAACAAAATATAGCGCGCAAACTAGGATAAATTATCGCGCGCGGTGTCATCTATGTTACTAGATCGAC
GCT
Features (pLannotate 1.2.2; 12 found; start..end, strand, type, name):
     42..66      +  misc_feature   RB T-DNA repeat: right border repeat from nopaline C58 T-DNA
    178..198     -  CDS            TetR (fragment): tetracycline resistance regulatory protein; tetR
    225..1370    -  CDS            trfA: TRFA_ECOLX - Experimental evidence at protein level: Swiss-Prot protein existence level 1. Also involved in plasmid copy number control, promoting intermolecular coupling of protein bound iterons at oriV, which inhibits replication initiation. From Escherichia coli.
   1706..2294    -  rep_origin     ori: high-copy-number ColE1/pMB1/pBR322/pUC origin of replication
   2465..3325    -  CDS            AmpR: β-lactamase; bla; confers resistance to ampicillin, carbenicillin, and related antibiotics
   3326..3430    -  promoter       AmpR promoter: bla
   3517..4148    -  rep_origin     oriV: incP origin of replication
   4240..4264    +  misc_feature   LB T-DNA repeat: left border repeat from nopaline C58 T-DNA
   4373..6359    +  promoter       Ubi promoter: maize polyubiquitin gene promoter
   6362..7558    +  CDS            GRF4: GRF4_ORYSJ - Also known as GL2 From Oryza sativa subsp. japonica (Rice).
   7625..8269    +  CDS            GIF1 (fragment): GIF1_ORYSJ - Also known as AN3 From Oryza sativa subsp. japonica (Rice).
   8285..8537    +  terminator     NOS terminator: nopaline synthase terminator and poly(A) signal
