[The description below was written by a language model from this plasmid's Addgene catalogue record and pLannotate feature annotations shown in this document.]
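Description:
pL1P5 ZmUbiP:GRF-GIF:NosT is a MoClo Golden Gate Level 1, Position 5 module built in the pICH47772 acceptor backbone. It carries a single plant transcription unit that can be combined with other Level 1 modules into a multigene Level 2 construct. The plasmid totals 8,543 bp, with an insert of about 4.2 kb that was assembled through BsaI (Eco31I) sites destroyed during cloning. It is maintained at high copy in E. coli through a ColE1/pUC-type origin and selected with ampicillin via β-lactamase expressed from its own promoter. The backbone also carries the broad-host-range IncP oriV with the trfA replication initiator gene, and nopaline-type left and right T-DNA border repeats flank the cassette. These features are typical of binary-style vectors that can replicate in Agrobacterium. A short tetR fragment is annotated as a backbone remnant.

The payload is an overexpression cassette in which the maize polyubiquitin promoter, a strong constitutive promoter widely used in cereals, drives a GRF4-GIF1 chimera, with the nopaline synthase terminator supplying the polyadenylation signal. The catalogue entry names the insert TaGRF4-GIF1 and lists its species as synthetic. The automated annotation labels the two coding segments by their closest rice homologues, which reflects database similarity rather than a stated origin. GRF4 is a growth-regulating transcription factor and GIF1 is its cofactor, and the two are fused here into one protein based on a previously published design. According to the record, expressing this fusion improves in vitro regeneration and transformation efficiency in wheat, so the module is meant to be included alongside other cassettes in wheat transformation and genome-editing constructs.
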