Addgene plasmid #198046: pL1P5 ZmUbiP:GRF-GIF:NosT
Purpose: MoClo Golden Gate Level 1 Position 5. Overexpression cassette of Growth-Regulating Factor 4 (GRF4) plus GRF-Interacting Factor 1 (GRF4-GIF1). Improves in vitro wheat regeneration and transformation.
Depositing lab: Cristobal Uauy & John Innes Centre - Wheat Transformation and Genome Editing. Depositing organization: John Innes Centre.
Backbone
  Vector backbone: pICH47772 AddGene #48004
  Backbone manufacturer: Sylvestre Marillonnet
  Backbone size w/o insert (bp): 4348
  Total vector size (bp): 8543
  Vector type: Synthetic Biology
Growth in bacteria
  Bacterial resistance: Ampicillin, 100 μg/mL
  Growth temperature: 37°C
  Growth strain: DH5alpha
  Copy number: High Copy
Gene/Insert
  Gene/Insert name: ZmUbiP::TaGRF4-GIF1::NosT (alt name: Overexpression Growth-Regulating Factor 4 and cofactor GRF-Interacting Factor 1)
  Species: Synthetic
  Insert size (bp): 4195
  Promoter: Zea mays (maize) ubiquitin promoter
  Cloning method: Restriction Enzyme; 5′ cloning site Eco31I (BsaI) (destroyed during cloning); 3′ cloning site Eco31I (BsaI) (destroyed during cloning)
  Sequencing primers: 5′ GAACCCTGTGGTTGGCATGCACATAC; 3′ CTGGTGGCAGGATATATTGTGGTG
Resource information
  A portion of this plasmid was derived from a plasmid made by: Debernardi JM, Tricoli DM, Ercoli MF, Hayta S, Ronald P, Palatnik JF, Dubcovsky J. Nat Biotechnol 38, 1274–1279 (2020). We acknowledge the researchers at UC Davis and HHMI for the development of GRF4-GIF1 fusion reported in PMID: 33046875.
Terms and licenses: Academic/Nonprofit Terms; Industry Terms: Not Available to Industry
How to cite: pL1P5 ZmUbiP:GRF-GIF:NosT was a gift from Cristobal Uauy & John Innes Centre - Wheat Transformation and Genome Editing (Addgene plasmid # 198046 ; http://n2t.net/addgene:198046 ; RRID:Addgene_198046)
